>Addgene plasmid #1088 | pJCSUP35 | addgene partial sequence | sequence record 16570 | 1088_T7
CTGAATAATTTTGTTTACTTTAAGAAGGAGATATACCATGGGCCATCATCATCATCATCATCATCATCAT
CACAGCAGCGGCCATATCGAAGGTCGTCATATGTCGGATTCAAACCAAGGCAACAATCAGCAAAACTACC
AGCAATACAGCCAGAACGGTAACCAACAACAAGGTAACAACAGATACCAAGGTTATCAAGCTTACAATGC
TCAAGCCCAACCTGCAGGTGGGTACTACCAAAATTACCAAGGTTATTCTGGGTACCAACAAGGTGGCTAT
CAACAGTACAATCCCGACGCCGGTTACCAGCAACAGTATAATCCTCAAGGAGGCTATCAACAGTACAATC
CTCAAGGCGGTTATCAGCAGCAATTCAATCCACAAGGTGGCCGTGGAAATTACAAAAACTTCAACTACAA
TAACAATTTGCAAGGATATCAAGCTGGTTTCCAACCACAGTCTCAAGGTATGTCTTTGAACGACTTTCAA
AAGCAACAAAAGCAGGCCGCTCCCAAACCAAAGAAGACTTTGAAGCTTGTCTCCAGTTCCGGTATCAAGT
TGGCCAATGCTACCAAGAAGGTTGGCACAAAACCTGCCGAATCTGATAAGAAAGAGGAAGAGAAGTCTGC
TGAAACCAAAGAACCAACTAAAGAGCCAACAAAGGTCGAAGAACCAGTTAAAAAGGAGGAGAAACCAGTC
CCAGACTGAAGAAAAGACGGAGGGAAAAATCGGAACTTCCAAAGGTAGAAGACCTTAAAATCTCTGAATC
AACACATAATACCAACAATG
