[The description below was written by a language model from this plasmid's Addgene catalogue record.]
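Description:
pJCSUP35 is a bacterial expression plasmid built on the pJC45 backbone and carrying the SUP35 gene of the budding yeast Saccharomyces cerevisiae. It is propagated in E. coli under ampicillin selection; the record lists the copy number as unknown and does not name the origin of replication. The roughly 2.06 kb insert, consistent with the full-length SUP35 coding region, was placed between NdeI and BamHI sites, both of which remain intact, so the gene can be excised or exchanged with the same enzymes. The protein is expressed as a fusion to a histidine tag, which allows purification by immobilised metal affinity chromatography, although the record does not say at which terminus the tag sits. The promoter is also not explicitly stated; the use of a T7 primer for sequencing from the 5′ side suggests a T7-type expression cassette, but this is an inference rather than a recorded fact. No feature table is available to confirm the remaining elements of the backbone.

SUP35 (also known as YDR172W, among other aliases) encodes the protein determinant of [PSI+], a heritable prion-like factor in yeast. According to the associated publication, work with this construct concerned the formation of self-seeded fibers by Sup35. The plasmid is therefore suited to producing recombinant, His-tagged Sup35 in bacteria for in vitro biochemical studies, such as examining its aggregation, fiber assembly and seeding behaviour. Part of the plasmid was derived from an earlier construct made by another group.
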