Addgene plasmid #1088: pJCSUP35
Depositing lab: Susan Lindquist. Depositing organization: Whitehead Institute for Biomedical Research. Publication: Self-seeded fibers formed by Sup35, the protein determinant of [PSI+], a heritable prion-like factor of S. cerevisiae. Glover JR, Kowal AS, Schirmer EC, Patino MM, Liu JJ, Lindquist S. Cell 1997 May 30;89(5):811-9. 10.1016/S0092-8674(00)80264-0 PubMed 9182769.
Backbone
  Vector backbone: pJC45
  Backbone manufacturer: J. Clos and Brandau, 1994
  Vector type: Bacterial Expression
Growth in bacteria
  Bacterial resistance: Ampicillin, 100 μg/mL
  Growth temperature: 37°C
  Growth strain: DH5alpha
  Copy number: Unknown
Gene/Insert
  Gene/Insert name: SUP35
  Species: S. cerevisiae (budding yeast)
  Insert size (bp): 2055
  GenBank ID: AY553990
  Entrez Gene: SUP35 (a.k.a. YDR172W, GST1, PNM2, SAL3, SUF12, SUP2, SUP36)
  Tag / fusion protein: HIS tag
  Cloning method: Restriction Enzyme; 5′ cloning site NdeI (not destroyed); 3′ cloning site BamHI (not destroyed)
  Sequencing primers: 5′ T7
Resource information
  A portion of this plasmid was derived from a plasmid made by: Ter-Avanesyan et al., 1993
Terms and licenses: Academic/Nonprofit Terms; Industry Terms: Not Available to Industry
How to cite: pJCSUP35 was a gift from Susan Lindquist (Addgene plasmid # 1088 ; http://n2t.net/addgene:1088 ; RRID:Addgene_1088)
